>Addgene plasmid #198356 | pBZS-M.CviPII (NDel15) | addgene full sequence | sequence record 390270 | Addgene NGS Result
AAGAAACCAATTGTCCATATTGCATCAGACATTGCCGTCACTGCGTCTTTTACTGGCTCTTCTCGCTAAC
CAAACCGGTAACCCCGCTTATTAAAAGCATTCTGTAACAAAGCGGGACCAAAGCCATGACAAAAACGCGT
AACAAAAGTGTCTATAATCACGGCAGAAAAGTCCACATTGATTATTTGCACGGCGTCACACTTTGCTATG
CCATAGCATTTTTATCCATAAGATTAGCCGATCCTACCTGACGCTTTTTATCGCAACTCTCTACTGTTTC
TCCATACCCGTTTTTTGGGCTAACAGGAGGAATTAACCATGGGGGGTTCTCATCATCATCATCATCATGG
TATGGCTAGCATGACTGGTGGACAGCAAATGGGTCGGGATCTGTACGACGATGACGATAAGCTCGAGGGA
TCCATGAAAGCCTTGGAACTATTTGCGGGGATAGGTGGCATTACCCATGGCTTACGTGGCTATGTAGAAC
CGATTGCATTCTGCGAATATGAGAAAGATGCCAGCTCGTTTCTGTCACAACGTGGCTTACCCGTTCATGG
GGACATTACGAAGTTTGACGCCAGTGTGTACAAAAACAAGATTGACATTGTGACAGCAGGATGGCCTTGT
ACTGGGTTTTCGACCGCGGGTAAAGGCACTGGTTTTGAGCATGAAGCTAGCGGTTTATGGACAGAAGTGG
TCCGAGTAGTGAAAGAGAGCGAACCGAAATACGTCTTTTTGGAAAATAGTCACGTTTTGGCGCAAACCAA
AAACCTCAAGGTCATCATCCATGATCTGGATATCCTTGGCTATGATACGCGTTGGTGGACGTGCAGATCG
AATGACGTTAATGTCGGTGCACATCACAATCGGTATCGCTGGTTTATGCTCGCAGAGAAAAAAGGCTCTG
TGACCAAATTCGTGAAAATTCAGGTGAAAAAGTTCAATTGGTCTGGTGACTTCAAAGAGAAACAGATAAG
CGAGAACAGTCACGAAAACAAGCAGCTCATTAAGTTCATGGGAAACTCCGTAGTTCCGGATCAAGTTCGC
TATGCGTTTGAATCGATGAGCGACATGATTCTGGAAGGCAGTCTGGTGAATGATAAGGATGAGATCGTGA
AGGTAGGCTATTCCAAAGATGGCATCATGTACAAAATTCCGATTGAACACAAAATCATTCCGAAACTTAA
CATCGTTCTGACCCCACGTGATCCGCCAGAAGGCCATAAAGCCCGTGAAGAAGCGATCATCAAAAGCCCC
ATTCTGATGACGTACTGGAATACTCCGGCCTTTTGCTATCACAAATCAGCTCGCGGCGCTAAAATTCTGA
CCAAACGTCAGAAAAACAACCTGCATACCCAGATCAAATTCTGTCCTGGTGGTTCTGACGATGGTTATCT
GTCAGGTCGCTTTTGTGCGTGGCTGATGGGATACGATGATGAATACCTGGGGGATCTTATGCACTATGAA
TTCCAGCATGATGAAGCAGTGGATAACAAGTTTAACAAAGAACAGCAGAACGCGTTTTATGAGATCTTGC
ACTTACCGAATCTGAACGAGGAACAGCGCAATGCGTTCATTCAGTCCCTTAAAGACGATCCATCTCAAAG
CGCAAATCTGCTGGCAGAAGCCAAGAAACTGAACGATGCTCAAGCTCCGAAAGTCGACAACAAATTCAAC
AAAGAGCAACAGAATGCGTTCTACGAAATTCTGCATTTACCGAACCTGAATGAAGAACAGCGTAACGCCT
TTATCCAATCGCTGAAAGATGATCCTAGTCAGTCAGCCAATCTGTTGGCGGAAGCGAAGAAACTCAATGA
CGCCCAAGCTCCCAAAGTTGACGCGAATAGCTGGAGCCATCCGCAGTTTGAAAAGCTTTAGGGCTGTTTT
GGCGGATGAGAGAAGATTTTCAGCCTGATACAGATTAAATCAGAACGCAGAAGCGGTCTGATAAAACAGA
ATTTGCCTGGCGGCAGTAGCGCGGTGGTCCCACCTGACCCCATGCCGAACTCAGAAGTGAAACGCCGTAG
CGCCGATGGTAGTGTGGGGTCTCCCCATGCGAGAGTAGGGAACTGCCAGGCATCAAATAAAACGAAAGGC
TCAGTCGAAAGACTGGGCCTTTCGTTTTATCTGTTGTTTGTCGGTGAACGCTCTCCTGAGTAGGACAAAT
CCGCCGGGAGCGGATTTGAACGTTGCGAAGCAACGGCCCGGAGGGTGGCGGGCAGGACGCCCGCCATAAA
CTGCCAGGCATCAAATTAAGCAGAAGGCCATCCTGACGGATGGCCTTTTTGCGTTTCTACAAACTCTTTT
GTTTATTTTTCTAAATACATTCAAATATGTATCCGCTCATGAGACAATAACCCTGATAAATGCTTCAATA
ATATTGAAAAAGGAAGAGTATGAGTATTCAACATTTCCGTGTCGCCCTTATTCCCTTTTTTGCGGCATTT
TGCCTTCCTGTTTTTGCTCACCCAGAAACGCTGGTGAAAGTAAAAGATGCTGAAGATCAGTTGGGTGCAC
GAGTGGGTTACATCGAACTGGATCTCAACAGCGGTAAGATCCTTGAGAGTTTTCGCCCCGAAGAACGTTT
TCCAATGATGAGCACTTTTAAAGTTCTGCTATGTGGCGCGGTATTATCCCGTGTTGACGCCGGGCAAGAG
CAACTCGGTCGCCGCATACACTATTCTCAGAATGACTTGGTTGAGTACTCACCAGTCACAGAAAAGCATC
TTACGGATGGCATGACAGTAAGAGAATTATGCAGTGCTGCCATAACCATGAGTGATAACACTGCGGCCAA
CTTACTTCTGACAACGATCGGAGGACCGAAGGAGCTAACCGCTTTTTTGCACAACATGGGGGATCATGTA
ACTCGCCTTGATCGTTGGGAACCGGAGCTGAATGAAGCCATACCAAACGACGAGCGTGACACCACGATGC
CTGTAGCAATGGCAACAACGTTGCGCAAACTATTAACTGGCGAACTACTTACTCTAGCTTCCCGGCAACA
ATTAATAGACTGGATGGAGGCGGATAAAGTTGCAGGACCACTTCTGCGCTCGGCCCTTCCGGCTGGCTGG
TTTATTGCTGATAAATCTGGAGCCGGTGAGCGTGGGTCTCGCGGTATCATTGCAGCACTGGGGCCAGATG
GTAAGCCCTCCCGTATCGTAGTTATCTACACGACGGGGAGTCAGGCAACTATGGATGAACGAAATAGACA
GATCGCTGAGATAGGTGCCTCACTGATTAAGCATTGGTAACTGTCAGACCAAGTTTACTCATATATACTT
TAGATTGATTTAAAACTTCATTTTTAATTTAAAAGGATCTAGGTGAAGATCCTTTTTGATAATCTCATGA
CCAAAATCCCTTAACGTGAGTTTTCGTTCCACTGAGCGTCAGACCCCGTAGAAAAGATCAAAGGATCTTC
TTGAGATCCTTTTTTTCTGCGCGTAATCTGCTGCTTGCAAACAAAAAAACCACCGCTACCAGCGGTGGTT
TGTTTGCCGGATCAAGAGCTACCAACTCTTTTTCCGAAGGTAACTGGCTTCAGCAGAGCGCAGATACCAA
ATACTGTCCTTCTAGTGTAGCCGTAGTTAGGCCACCACTTCAAGAACTCTGTAGCACCGCCTACATACCT
CGCTCTGCTAATCCTGTTACCAGTGGCTGCTGCCAGTGGCGATAAGTCGTGTCTTACCGGGTTGGACTCA
AGACGATAGTTACCGGATAAGGCGCAGCGGTCGGGCTGAACGGGGGGTTCGTGCACACAGCCCAGCTTGG
AGCGAACGACCTACACCGAACTGAGATACCTACAGCGTGAGCTATGAGAAAGCGCCACGCTTCCCGAAGG
GAGAAAGGCGGACAGGTATCCGGTAAGCGGCAGGGTCGGAACAGGAGAGCGCACGAGGGAGCTTCCAGGG
GGAAACGCCTGGTATCTTTATAGTCCTGTCGGGTTTCGCCACCTCTGACTTGAGCGTCGATTTTTGTGAT
GCTCGTCAGGGGGGCGGAGCCTATGGAAAAACGCCAGCAACGCGGCCTTTTTACGGTTCCTGGCCTTTTG
CTGGCCTTTTGCTCACATGTTCTTTCCTGCGTTATCCCCTGATTCTGTGGATAACCGTATTACCGCCTTT
GAGTGAGCTGATACCGCTCGCCGCAGCCGAACGACCGAGCGCAGCGAGTCAGTGAGCGAGGAAGCGGAAG
AGCGCCTGATGCGGTATTTTCTCCTTACGCATCTGTGCGGTATTTCACACCGCATATGGTGCACTCTCAG
TACAATCTGCTCTGATGCCGCATAGTTAAGCCAGTATACACTCCGCTATCGCTACGTGACTGGGTCATGG
CTGCGCCCCGACACCCGCCAACACCCGCTGACGCGCCCTGACGGGCTTGTCTGCTCCCGGCATCCGCTTA
CAGACAAGCTGTGACCGTCTCCGGGAGCTGCATGTGTCAGAGGTTTTCACCGTCATCACCGAAACGCGCG
AGGCAGCAGATCAATTCGCGCGCGAAGGCGAAGCGGCATGCATAATGTGCCTGTCAAATGGACGAAGCAG
GGATTCTGCAAACCCTATGCTACTCCGTCAAGCCGTCAATTGTCTGATTCGTTACCAATTATGACAACTT
GACGGCTACATCATTCACTTTTTCTTCACAACCGGCACGGAACTCGCTCGGGCTGGCCCCGGTGCATTTT
TTAAATACCCGCGAGAAATAGAGTTGATCGTCAAAACCAACATTGCGACCGACGGTGGCGATAGGCATCC
GGGTGGTGCTCAAAAGCAGCTTCGCCTGGCTGATACGTTGGTCCTCGCGCCAGCTTAAGACGCTAATCCC
TAACTGCTGGCGGAAAAAATGTGACAGACGCGACGGCGACAAGCAAACATGCTGTGCGACGCTGGCGATA
TCAAAATTGCTGTCTGCCAGGTGATCGCTGATGTACTGACAAGCCTCGCGTACCCGATTATCCATCGGTG
GATGGAGCGACTCGTTAATCGCTTCCATGCGCCGCAGTAACAATTGCTCAAGCAGATTTATCGCCAGCAG
CTCCGAATAGCGCCCTTCCCCTTGCCCGGCGTTAATGATTTGCCCAAACAGGTCGCTGAAATGCGGCTGG
TGCGCTTCATCCGGGCGAAAGAACCCCGTATTGGCAAATATTGACGGCCAGTTAAGCCATTCATGCCAGT
AGGCGCGCGGACGAAAGTAAACCCACTGGTGATACCATTCGCGAGCCTCCGGATGACGACCGTAGTGATG
AATCTCTCCTGGCGGGAACAGCAAAATATCACCCGGTCGGCAAACAAATTCTCGTCCCTGATTTTTCACC
ACCCCCTGACCGCGAATGGTGAGATTGAGAATATAACCTTTCATTCCCAGCGGTCGGTCGATAAAAAAAT
CGAGATAACCGTTGGCCTCAATCGGCGTTAAACCCGCCACCAGATGGGCATTAAACGAGTATCCCGGCAG
CAGGGGATCATTTTGCGCTTCAGCCATACTTTTCATACTCCCGCCATTCAGAG
Features (pLannotate 1.2.2; 14 found; start..end, strand, type, name):
      1..285     +  promoter       araBAD promoter: araBAD; promoter of the L-arabinose operon of E. coli; the araC regulatory gene is transcribed in the opposite direction (Guzman et al., 1995)
    331..351     +  CDS            capTEV™ (fragment): composite tag for in vivo biotinylation, TEV protease cleavage, and 6xHis tagging
    352..384     +  CDS            T7 tag (gene 10 leader): leader peptide from bacteriophage T7 gene 10 promotes efficient translation in E. coli
    388..411     +  CDS            Xpress™ tag: Xpress™ epitope tag, including an enterokinase recognition and cleavage site
   1492..1956    +  CDS            spa (fragment): SPA_STAAU - Experimental evidence at protein level: Swiss-Prot protein existence level 1. Plays a role in the inhibition of the host innate and adaptive immune responses. Possesses five immunoglobulin-binding domains that capture both the fragment crystallizable region (Fc region) and the Fab region (part of Ig that identifies antigen) of immunoglobulins (By similarity). In turn, Staphylococcus aureus is protected from phagocytic killing via inhibition of Ig Fc region. In addition, the host elicited B-cell response is prevented due to a decrease of antibody-secreting cell proliferation that en
   1965..2080    +  ncRNA          5S rRNA: Accession: RF00001 - 5S ribosomal RNA
   2084..2170    +  terminator     rrnB T1 terminator: Escherichia coli rrnB; transcription terminator T1 from the E. coli rrnB gene
   2262..2289    +  terminator     rrnB T2 terminator: transcription terminator T2 from the E. coli rrnB gene
   2308..2399    +  promoter       AmpR promoter: bla
   2400..3260    +  CDS            AmpR: β-lactamase; bla; confers resistance to ampicillin, carbenicillin, and related antibiotics
   3431..4019    +  rep_origin     ori: high-copy-number ColE1/pMB1/pBR322/pUC origin of replication
   4205..4345    -  misc_feature   bom: basis of mobility region from pBR322
   4447..4487    -  CDS            rop (fragment): Rop protein, which maintains plasmids at low copy number; rop
   4609..5487    -  CDS            araC: L-arabinose regulatory protein; araC
