[The description below was written by a language model from this plasmid's Addgene catalogue record and pLannotate feature annotations shown in this document.]
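Description:
pBZS-M.CviPII (NDel15) is a 5.5 kb bacterial expression plasmid built on the pBZS backbone for producing the DNA cytosine 5-methyltransferase M.CviPII (alternative name CCMT) in E. coli. It is maintained through a ColE1/pMB1-type origin, accompanied by the pBR322 bom region and only a fragment of rop, and is selected with ampicillin via the bla (AmpR) gene under its own promoter. The record lists copy number as unknown.

Expression is driven by the araBAD promoter, with the araC regulator encoded divergently on the same plasmid, so transcription is kept low without L-arabinose and induced when it is added. Such tight control is generally useful for enzymes like DNA methyltransferases that can be harmful to the host. Downstream of the promoter, the annotation shows an N-terminal leader consisting of a short fragment matching the capTEV composite tag (probably its His-tag portion, given its size), the T7 gene 10 leader that promotes efficient translation, and the Xpress epitope with its enterokinase cleavage site. The stretch that follows is unannotated and presumably holds the M.CviPII coding sequence. After it lies a fragment of Staphylococcus aureus protein A (spa), whose immunoglobulin-binding domains could serve as a C-terminal affinity handle if fused in frame, though the record does not confirm this. The cassette ends with the rrnB segment containing 5S rRNA sequence and the T1 and T2 terminators.

The name "NDel15" suggests an N-terminal 15-residue deletion variant, but the record does not define it. The stated use is bacterial expression of this enzyme, in the context of work on purifying cytosine methyltransferases with short recognition sequences.
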