Addgene plasmid #198356: pBZS-M.CviPII (NDel15)
Purpose: Express M.CviPII (NDel15) in bacterial cells.
Depositing lab: Takashi Ito. Depositing organization: Kyushu University. Publication: Identification, expression, and purification of DNA cytosine 5-methyltransferases with short recognition sequences. Miura F, Miura M, Shibata Y, Furuta Y, Miyamura K, Ino Y, Bayoumi AMA, Oba U, Ito T. BMC Biotechnol. 2022 Nov 4;22(1):33. doi: 10.1186/s12896-022-00765-3. PubMed 36333700.
Backbone
  Vector backbone: pBZS
  Vector type: Bacterial Expression
Growth in bacteria
  Bacterial resistance: Ampicillin, 100 μg/mL
  Growth temperature: 37°C
  Growth strain: NEB T7 Express
  Copy number: Unknown
Gene/Insert
  Gene/Insert name: M.CviPII (alt name: CCMT)
Terms and licenses: Academic/Nonprofit Terms; Industry Terms: Not Available to Industry
How to cite: pBZS-M.CviPII (NDel15) was a gift from Takashi Ito (Addgene plasmid # 198356 ; http://n2t.net/addgene:198356 ; RRID:Addgene_198356)
